Addgene plasmid #43083: I-CTGA
Depositing lab: Chad Cowan & Kiran Musunuru. Depositing organization: Harvard University. Publication: A TALEN Genome-Editing System for Generating Human Stem Cell-Based Disease Models. Ding Q, Lee YK, Schaefer EA, Peters DT, Veres A, Kim K, Kuperwasser N, Motola DL, Meissner TB, Hendriks WT, Trevisan M, Gupta RM, Moisan A, Banks E, Friesen M, Schinzel RT, Xia F, Tang A, Xia Y, Figueroa E, Wann A, Ahfeldt T, Daheron L, Zhang F, Rubin LL, Peng LF, Chung RT, Musunuru K, Cowan CA. Cell Stem Cell. 2012 Dec 12. pii: S1934-5909(12)00645-5. doi: 10.1016/j.stem.2012.11.011. PubMed 23246482.
Backbone
  Vector backbone: pCRII-TOPO
  Backbone manufacturer: Invitrogen
  Backbone size w/o insert (bp): 3973
  Vector type: Bacterial Cloning
Growth in bacteria
  Bacterial resistance: Ampicillin and Kanamycin, 100 & 50 μg/mL
  Growth temperature: 37°C
  Growth strain: Top10
  Copy number: High Copy
Gene/Insert
  Gene/Insert name: I-CTGA
  Species: Synthetic
  Insert size (bp): 424
  Cloning method: TOPO Cloning
  Sequencing primers: 5′ T7; 3′ M13-rev
Terms and licenses: Academic/Nonprofit Terms; Industry Terms: Not Available to Industry
How to cite: I-CTGA was a gift from Chad Cowan & Kiran Musunuru (Addgene plasmid # 43083 ; http://n2t.net/addgene:43083 ; RRID:Addgene_43083)
