[The description below was written by a language model from this plasmid's Addgene catalogue record.]
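Description:
I-CTGA is a bacterial cloning plasmid built on the commercial pCRII-TOPO backbone (about 4.0 kb without insert), into which a 424 bp synthetic insert was placed by TOPO cloning. It is a high-copy plasmid maintained in E. coli and is selectable with both ampicillin and kanamycin, reflecting the two resistance markers carried by this backbone. The insert is flanked by the standard T7 and M13-reverse priming sites of the vector, which are the listed sequencing primers. No mammalian promoter or expression element is recorded, and the vector type indicates that it is a storage and propagation plasmid for a DNA module, not an expression construct.

The record does not describe the insert beyond its name, size and synthetic origin. The plasmid was deposited in connection with a TALEN genome-editing system developed for generating human stem cell-based disease models. In that context, the name plausibly denotes a pre-assembled block of TAL effector repeats recognizing the four-base sequence CTGA, with the "I" prefix marking a position or set within an assembly library. A length of roughly 424 bp is consistent with about four repeat units of approximately 100 bp each. This reading is an inference from the name and the associated work and is not stated in the catalogue fields. No feature table is provided, so the exact repeat composition, any flanking restriction or assembly sites, and the orientation of the insert cannot be confirmed. The plasmid would be used as a component part from which the repeat module is taken for assembly into full-length TALEN arrays in a separate expression vector.
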