>Addgene plasmid #43083 | I-CTGA | depositor partial sequence | sequence record 58348 | I-CTGA sequence 424 bps
CGTCTCCTGACCCCAGAGCAGGTCGTGGCGATCGCAAGCCACGACGGAGGAAAGCAAGCCTTGGAAACAG
TACAGAGGCTGTTGCCTGTGCTGTGCCAAGCGCACGGACTCACCCCAGAGCAGGTCGTGGCCATTGCCTC
GAATGGAGGGGGCAAACAGGCGTTGGAAACCGTACAACGATTGCTGCCGGTGCTGTGCCAAGCGCACGGC
CTCACCCCAGAGCAGGTCGTGGCAATCGCGAGCAATAACGGCGGAAAACAGGCTTTGGAAACGGTGCAGA
GGCTCCTTCCAGTGCTGTGCCAAGCGCACGGATTAACCCCAGAGCAGGTCGTGGCAATCGCCTCCAACAT
TGGCGGGAAACAGGCACTCGAGACTGTCCAGCGCCTGCTTCCCGTGCTGTGCCAAGCGCACGGCTTAAGA
GACG
