>Addgene plasmid #43083 | I-CTGA | addgene partial sequence | sequence record 60398 | M13-F20 5'-TGTAAAACGACGGCCAGT-3'
CTATAGGGCGAATTGGGCCCTCTAGATGCATGCTCGAGCGGCCGCCAGTGTGATGGATATCTGCAGAATT
CGCCCTTATATAGATGCCGTCCTAGCGCGTCTCCTGACCCCAGAGCAGGTCGTGGCGATCGCAAGCCACG
ACGGAGGAAAGCAAGCCTTGGAAACAGTACAGAGGCTGTTGCCTGTGCTGTGCCAAGCGCACGGACTCAC
CCCAGAGCAGGTCGTGGCCATTGCCTCGAATGGAGGGGGCAAACAGGCGTTGGAAACCGTACAACGATTG
CTGCCGGTGCTGTGCCAAGCGCACGGCCTCACCCCAGAGCAGGTCGTGGCAATCGCGAGCAATAACGGCG
GAAAACAGGCTTTGGAAACGGTGCAGAGGCTCCTTCCAGTGCTGTGCCAAGCGCACGGATTAACCCCAGA
GCAGGTCGTGGCAATCGCCTCCAACATTGGCGGGAAACAGGCACTCGAGACTGTCCAGCGCCTGCTTCCC
GTGCTGTGCCAAGCGCACGGCTTAAGAGACGTGGGCACAGGAAAGATACTTAAGGGCGAATTCCAGCACA
CTGGCGGCCGTTACTAGTGGATCCGAGCTCGGTACCAAGCTTGATGCATAGCTTGAGTATTCTATAGTGT
CACCTAAATAGCTTGGCGTAATCATGGTCATAGCTGTTTCCTGTGTGAAATTGTTATCCGCTCACAATTC
CACACAACATACGAGCCGGAAGCATAAAGTGTAAAGCCTGGGGTGCCTAATGAGTGAGCTAACTCACATT
AATTGCGTTGCGCTCACTGCCCGCTTTCCAGTCGGGAAACCTGTCGTGCCAGCTGCATTAATGAATCGGC
CAACGCGCGGGGAGAGGCGGTTTGCGTATTGGGCGCTCTTCCGCTTCCTCGCTCACTGACTCGCTGCGCT
CGG
